>Addgene plasmid #20140 | pcDNA3.1/nV5-DEST-beta catenin | addgene full sequence | sequence record 208947 | Addgene NGS Result
CGATGTACGGGCCAGATATACGCGTTGACATTGATTATTGACTAGTTATTAATAGTAATCAATTACGGGG
TCATTAGTTCATAGCCCATATATGGAGTTCCGCGTTACATAACTTACGGTAAATGGCCCGCCTGGCTGAC
CGCCCAACGACCCCCGCCCATTGACGTCAATAATGACGTATGTTCCCATAGTAACGCCAATAGGGACTTT
CCATTGACGTCAATGGGTGGAGTATTTACGGTAAACTGCCCACTTGGCAGTACATCAAGTGTATCATATG
CCAAGTACGCCCCCTATTGACGTCAATGACGGTAAATGGCCCGCCTGGCATTATGCCCAGTACATGACCT
TATGGGACTTTCCTACTTGGCAGTACATCTACGTATTAGTCATCGCTATTACCATGGTGATGCGGTTTTG
GCAGTACATCAATGGGCGTGGATAGCGGTTTGACTCACGGGGATTTCCAAGTCTCCACCCCATTGACGTC
AATGGGAGTTTGTTTTGGCACCAAAATCAACGGGACTTTCCAAAATGTCGTAACAACTCCGCCCCATTGA
CGCAAATGGGCGGTAGGCGTGTACGGTGGGAGGTCTATATAAGCAGAGCTCTCTGGCTAACTAGAGAACC
CACTGCTTACTGGCTTATCGAAATTAATACGACTCACTATAGGGAGACCCAAGCTGGCTAGTTAAGCTTA
CCATGGGTAAGCCTATCCCTAACCCTCTCCTCGGTCTCGATTCTACGGAAAACCTGTATTTTCAGGGCCC
GGATCCGTCGACGAATTCTGCAGATATCACAAGTTTGTACAAAAAAGCAGGCTCCGAATTCGCCCTTCGA
GGATCTGCAATTGCAATGGCTATTCAAGCTGACCTGATGGAGTTGGACATGGCCATGGAGCCGGACAGAA
AAGCTGCTGTCAGCCACTGGCAGCAGCAGTCTTACTTGGATTCTGGAATCCATTCTGGTGCCACCACCAC
AGCTCCTTCCCTGAGTGGCAAGGGCAACCCTGAGGAAGAAGATGTTGACACCTCCCAAGTCCTTTATGAA
TGGGAGCAAGGCTTTTCCCAGTCCTTCACGCAAGAGCAAGTAGCTGATATTGACGGGCAGTATGCAATGA
CTAGGGCTCAGAGGGTCCGAGCTGCCATGTTCCCTGAGACGCTAGATGAGGGCATGCAGATCCCATCCAC
GCAGTTTGACGCTGCTCATCCCACTAATGTCCAGCGCTTGGCTGAACCATCACAGATGTTGAAA
[1614 nt withheld, positions 1255-2868]
AAGCGGCTTTCAGTCGAGCTGACCAGTTCCCTCTTCAGGACAGAGCCAATGGCTTGGAATGAGACTGCAG
ATCTTGGACTGGACATTGGTGCCCAGGGAGAAGCCCTTGGATATCGCCAGGATGATCCCAGCTACCGTTC
TTTTCACTCTGGTGGATACGGCCAGGATGCCTTGGGGATGGACCCTATGATGGAGCATGAGATGGGTGGC
CACCACCCTGGTGCTGACTATCCAGTTGATGGGCTGCCTGATCTGGGACACGCCCAGGACCTCATGGATG
GGCTGCCCCCAGGTGATAGCAATCAGCTGGCCTGGTTTGATACTGACCTGTAACAATTGGGATCCTCAAG
GGCGAATTCGACCCAGCTTTCTTGTACAAAGTGGTGATAAACCCGCTGATCAGCCTCGACTGTGCCTTCT
AGTTGCCAGCCATCTGTTGTTTGCCCCTCCCCCGTGCCTTCCTTGACCCTGGAAGGTGCCACTCCCACTG
TCCTTTCCTAATAAAATGAGGAAATTGCATCGCATTGTCTGAGTAGGTGTCATTCTATTCTGGGGGGTGG
GGTGGGGCAGGACAGCAAGGGGGAGGATTGGGAAGACAATAGCAGGCATGCTGGGGATGCGGTGGGCTCT
ATGGCTTCTGAGGCGGAAAGAACCAGCTGGGGCTCTAGGGGGTATCCCC
[124 nt withheld, positions 3548-3671]
C
[91 nt withheld, positions 3673-3763]
A
[49 nt withheld, positions 3765-3813]
CCTTTGACGTTGGAGTCCACGTTCTTT
[37 nt withheld, positions 3841-3877]
ACCCTATCTCGGTCTATTCTTTTGATTTATAAGGGATTTTGCCGATTTCGGCCTATTGGTTAAAAAATGA
GCTGATTTAACAAAAATTTAACGCGAATTAATTCTGTGGAATGTGTGTCAGTTAGGGTGTGGAAAGTCCC
CAGGCTCCCCAGCAGGCAGAAGTATGCAAAGCATGCATCTCAATTAGTCAGCAACCAGGTGTGGAAAGTC
CCCAGGCTCCCCAGCAGGCAGAAGTATGCAAAGCATGCATCTCAATTAGTCAGCAACCATAGTCCCGCCC
CTAACTCCGCCCATCCCGCCCCTAACTCCGCCCAGTTCCGCCCATTCTCCGCCCCATGGCTGACTAATTT
TTTTTATTTATGCAGAGGCCGAGGCCGCCTCTGCCTCTGAGCTATTCCAGAAGTAGTGAGGAGGCTTTTT
TGGAGGCCTAGGCTTTTGCAAAAAGCTCCCGGGAGCTTGTATATCCATTTTCGGATCTGATCAAGAGACA
GGATGAGGATCGTTTCGCATGATTGAACAAGATGGATTGCACGCAGGTTCTCCGGCCGCTTGGGTGGAGA
GGCTATTCGGCTATGACTGGGCACAACAGACAATCGGCTGCTCTGATGCCGCCGTGTTCCGGCTGTCAGC
GCAGGGGCGCCCGGTTCTTTTTGTCAAGACCGACCTGTCCGGTGCCCTGAATGAACTGCAGGACGAGGCA
GCGCGGCTATCGTGGCTGGCCACGACGGGCGTTCCTTGCGCAGCTGTGCTCGACGTTGTCACTGAAGCGG
GAAGGGACTGGCTGCTATTGGGCGAAGTGCCGGGGCAGGATCTCCTGTCATCTCACCTTGCTCCTGCCGA
GAAAGTATCCATCATGGCTGATGCAATGCGGCGGCTGCATACGCTTGATCCGGCTACCTGCCCATTCGAC
CACCAAGCGAAACATCGCATCGAGCGAGCACGTACTCGGATGGAAGCCGGTCTTGTCGATCAGGATGATC
TGGACGAAGAGCATCAGGGGCTCGCGCCAGCCGAACTGTTCGCCAGGCTCAAGGCGCGCATGCCCGACGG
CGAGGATCTCGTCGTGACCCATGGCGATGCCTGCTTGCCGAATATCATGGTGGAAAATGGCCGCTTTTCT
GGATTCATCGACTGTGGCCGGCTGGGTGTGGCGGACCGCTATCAGGACATAGCGTTGGCTACCCGTGATA
TTGCTGAAGAGCTTGGCGGCGAATGGGCTGACCGCTTCCTCGTGCTTTACGGTATCGCCGCTCCCGATTC
GCAGCGCATCGCCTTCTATCGCCTTCTTGACGAGTTCTTCTGAGCGGGACTCTGGGGTTCGAAATGACCG
ACCAAGCGACGCCCAACCTGCCATCACGAGATTTCGATTCCACCGCCGCCTTCTATGAAAGGTTGGGCTT
CGGAATCGTTTTCCGGGACGCCGGCTGGATGATCCTCCAGCGCGGGGATCTCATGCTGGAGTTCTTCGCC
CACCCCAACTTGTTTATTGCAGCTTATAATGGTTACAAATAAAGCAATAGCATCACAAATTTCACAAATA
AAGCATTTTTTTCACTGCATTCTAGTTGTGGTTTGTCCAAACTCATCAATGTATCTTATCATGTCTGTAT
ACCGTCGACCTCTAGCTAGAGCTTGGCGTAATCATGGTCATAGCTGTTTCCTGTGTGAAATTGTTATCCG
CTCACAATTCCACACAACATACGAGCCGGAAGCATAAAGTGTAAAGCCTGGGGTGCCTAATGAGTGAGCT
AACTCACATTAATTGCGTTGCGCTCACTGCCCGCTTTCCAGTCGGGAAACCTGTCGTGCCAGCTGCATTA
ATGAATCGGCCAACGCGCGGGGAGAGGCGGTTTGCGTATTGGGCGCTCTTCCGCTTCCTCGCTCACTGAC
TCGCTGCGCTCGGTCGTTCGGCTGCGGCGAGCGGTATCAGCTCACTCAAAGGCGGTAATACGGTTATCCA
CAGAATCAGGGGATAACGCAGGAAAGAACATGTGAGCAAAAGGCCAGCAAAAGGCCAGGAACCGTAAAAA
GGCCGCGTTGCTGGCGTTTTTCCATAGGCTCCGCCCCCCTGACGAGCATCACAAAAATCGACGCTCAAGT
CAGAGGTGGCGAAACCCGACAGGACTATAAAGATACCAGGCGTTTCCCCCTGGAAGCTCCCTCGTGCGCT
CTCCTGTTCCGACCCTGCCGCTTACCGGATACCTGTCCGCCTTTCTCCCTTCGGGAAGCGTGGCGCTTTC
TCATAGCTCACGCTGTAGGTATCTCAGTTCGGTGTAGGTCGTTCGCTCCAAGCTGGGCTGTGTGCACGAA
CCCCCCGTTCAGCCCGACCGCTGCGCCTTATCCGGTAACTATCGTCTTGAGTCCAACCCGGTAAGACACG
ACTTATCGCCACTGGCAGCAGCCACTGGTAACAGGATTAGCAGAGCGAGGTATGTAGGCGGTGCTACAGA
GTTCTTGAAGTGGTGGCCTAACTACGGCTACACTAGAAGAACAGTATTTGGTATCTGCGCTCTGCTGAAG
CCAGTTACCTTCGGAAAAAGAGTTGGTAGCTCTTGATCCGGCAAACAAACCACCGCTGGTAGCGGTGGTT
TTTTTGTTTGCAAGCAGCAGATTACGCGCAGAAAAAAAGGATCTCAAGAAGATCCTTTGATCTTTTCTAC
GGGGTCTGACGCTCAGTGGAACGAAAACTCACGTTAAGGGATTTTGGTCATGAGATTATCAAAAAGGATC
TTCACCTAGATCCTTTTAAATTAAAAATGAAGTTTTAAATCAATCTAAAGTATATATGAGTAAACTTGGT
CTGACAGTTACCAATGCTTAATCAGTGAGGCACCTATCTCAGCGATCTGTCTATTTCGTTCATCCATAGT
TGCCTGACTCCCCGTCGTGTAGATAACTACGATACGGGAGGGCTTACCATCTGGCCCCAGTGCTGCAATG
ATACCGCGAGACCCACGCTCACCGGCTCCAGATTTATCAGCAATAAACCAGCCAGCCGGAAGGGCCGAGC
GCAGAAGTGGTCCTGCAACTTTATCCGCCTCCATCCAGTCTATTAATTGTTGCCGGGAAGCTAGAGTAAG
TAGTTCGCCAGTTAATAGTTTGCGCAACGTTGTTGCCATTGCTACAGGCATCGTGGTGTCACGCTCGTCG
TTTGGTATGGCTTCATTCAGCTCCGGTTCCCAACGATCAAGGCGAGTTACATGATCCCCCATGTTGTGCA
AAAAAGCGGTTAGCTCCTTCGGTCCTCCGATCGTTGTCAGAAGTAAGTTGGCCGCAGTGTTATCACTCAT
GGTTATGGCAGCACTGCATAATTCTCTTACTGTCATGCCATCCGTAAGATGCTTTTCTGTGACTGGTGAG
TACTCAACCAAGTCATTCTGAGAATAGTGTATGCGGCGACCGAGTTGCTCTTGCCCGGCGTCAATACGGG
ATAATACCGCGCCACATAGCAGAACTTTAAAAGTGCTCATCATTGGAAAACGTTCTTCGGGGCGAAAACT
CTCAAGGATCTTACCGCTGTTGAGATCCAGTTCGATGTAACCCACTCGTGCACCCAACTGATCTTCAGCA
TCTTTTACTTTCACCAGCGTTTCTGGGTGAGCAAAAACAGGAAGGCAAAATGCCGCAAAAAAGGGAATAA
GGGCGACACGGAAATGTTGAATACTCATACTCTTCCTTTTTCAATATTATTGAAGCATTTATCAGGGTTA
TTGTCTCATGAGCGGATACATATTTGAATGTATTTAGAAAAATAAACAAATAGGGGTTCCGCGCACATTT
CCCCGAAAAGTGCCACCTGACGTCGACGGATCGGGAGATCTCCCGATCCCCTATGGTGCACTCTCAGTAC
AATCTGCTCTGATGCCGCATAGTTAAGCCAGTATCTGCTCCCTGCTTGTGTGTTGGAGGTCGCTGAGTAG
TGCGCGAGCAAAATTTAAGCTACAACAAGGCAAGGCTTGACCGACAATTGCATGAAGAATCTGCTTAGGG
TTAGGCGTTTTGCGCTGCTTCG
Features (pLannotate 1.2.2; 24 found; start..end, strand, type, name):
     27..406     +  enhancer       CMV enhancer: human cytomegalovirus immediate early enhancer
    407..610     +  promoter       CMV promoter: human cytomegalovirus (CMV) immediate early promoter
    606..639     +  LTR            5' LTR (truncated) (fragment): truncated 5' long terminal repeat (LTR) from HIV-1
    655..673     +  promoter       T7 promoter: promoter for bacteriophage T7 RNA polymerase
    706..747     +  CDS            V5 tag: epitope tag from simian virus 5
    748..768     +  CDS            TEV site: tobacco etch virus (TEV) protease recognition and cleavage site
    799..823     +  protein_bind   attB1: mutant version of attB; recombination site for the Gateway® BP reaction BP Clonase™
    856..3198    +  CDS            Ctnnb1 (sequence partly withheld): CTNB1_MOUSE - Also known as Catnb. Experimental evidence at protein level: Swiss-Prot protein existence level 1. Key downstream component of the canonical Wnt signaling pathway (PubMed:15132997). In the absence of Wnt, forms a complex with AXIN1, AXIN2, APC, CSNK1A1 and GSK3B that promotes phosphorylation on N-terminal Ser and Thr residues and ubiquitination of CTNNB1 via BTRC and its subsequent degradation by the proteasome. In the presence of Wnt ligand, CTNNB1 is not ubiquitinated and accumulates in the nucleus, where it acts as a coactivator for transcription factors of the TCF/LEF family,
   3229..3253    -  protein_bind   attB2: mutant version of attB; recombination site for the Gateway® BP reaction BP Clonase™
   3278..3502    +  polyA_signal   bGH poly(A) signal: bovine growth hormone polyadenylation signal
   3506..3527    +  promoter       SV40 promoter (fragment): SV40 enhancer and early promoter
   3548..3976    +  rep_origin     f1 ori (sequence partly withheld): f1 bacteriophage origin of replication; arrow indicates direction of (+) strand synthesis
   3990..4319    +  promoter       SV40 promoter: SV40 enhancer and early promoter
   4386..5177    +  CDS            neo: KKA2_KLEPN - Also known as kan, nptII. Experimental evidence at protein level: Swiss-Prot protein existence level 1. Resistance to kanamycin, neomycin, paromomycin, ribostamycin, butirosin and gentamicin B. From Klebsiella pneumoniae.
   5201..5359    +  CDS            ble (fragment): BLE_KLEPN - Experimental evidence at protein level: Swiss-Prot protein existence level 1. Binding protein with a strong affinity to the bleomycin family of antibiotics. Binds to CL990; an antimitotic-antibiotic compound. From Klebsiella pneumoniae.
   5354..5475    +  polyA_signal   SV40 poly(A) signal: SV40 polyadenylation signal
   5548..5564    -  protein_bind   lac operator: The lac repressor binds to the lac operator to inhibit transcription in E. coli. This inhibition can be relieved by adding lactose or isopropyl-β-D-thiogalactopyranoside (IPTG). lac repressor encoded by lacI
   5572..5602    -  promoter       lac promoter: promoter for the E. coli lac operon
   5617..5638    -  protein_bind   CAP binding site: CAP binding activates transcription in the presence of cAMP. E. coli catabolite activator protein
   5651..5743    -  CDS            lacI (fragment): lac repressor; lacI; The lac repressor binds to the lac operator to inhibit transcription in E. coli. This inhibition can be relieved by adding lactose or isopropyl-β-D-thiogalactopyranoside (IPTG).
   5926..6514    -  rep_origin     ori: high-copy-number ColE1/pMB1/pBR322/pUC origin of replication
   6685..7545    -  CDS            AmpR: β-lactamase; bla; confers resistance to ampicillin, carbenicillin, and related antibiotics
   7546..7650    -  promoter       AmpR promoter: bla
   7709..7761    -  misc_feature   bom (fragment): basis of mobility region from pBR322
