[The description below was written by a language model from this plasmid's Addgene catalogue record and pLannotate feature annotations shown in this document.]
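Description:
pcDNA3.1/nV5-DEST-beta catenin is a mammalian expression plasmid built by Gateway recombination of mouse beta-catenin (Ctnnb1) into the Invitrogen pcDNA3.1/nV5-DEST destination vector. The sequenced plasmid is about 7.9 kb. In E. coli it is maintained through a high-copy ColE1/pUC-type origin and selected with ampicillin via the β-lactamase gene. An f1 origin is also present, allowing single-stranded DNA production. For mammalian cells, an SV40 early promoter drives a neomycin phosphotransferase cassette terminated by the SV40 polyadenylation signal, allowing G418 selection of stable transfectants.

The expression unit consists of the human CMV immediate-early enhancer and promoter, followed by a T7 promoter that can be used for in vitro transcription. Next comes an N-terminal V5 epitope tag and a TEV protease recognition site. The Ctnnb1 coding sequence lies between attB1 and attB2 sites, the scars left by the Gateway reaction, and transcription ends at the bovine growth hormone polyadenylation signal. The resulting protein is therefore V5-tagged at its N terminus, with the tag in principle removable by TEV cleavage. The record notes a T3I substitution in the insert but does not say whether this has any functional consequence. Several short annotated fragments (an HIV-1 LTR piece, ble, lacI and bom) look like partial matches to backbone sequence rather than functional elements.

Beta-catenin is both a cadherin-associated adherens junction component and the central transcriptional coactivator of canonical Wnt signalling. This construct suits transient or stable overexpression of the tagged protein in mammalian cells, with detection or immunoprecipitation through the V5 epitope. It was deposited in connection with a study of alpha-E-catenin, dynamitin and dynactin-mediated intracellular traffic.
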