Addgene plasmid #20140: pcDNA3.1/nV5-DEST-beta catenin
Depositing lab: Valeri Vasioukhin. Depositing organization: Fred Hutchinson Cancer Center. Publication: Alpha-E-catenin binds to dynamitin and regulates dynactin-mediated intracellular traffic. Lien WH, Gelfand VI, Vasioukhin V. J Cell Biol. 2008 Dec 15. 183(6):989-97. 10.1083/jcb.200805041 PubMed 19075109.
Backbone
  Vector backbone: pcDNA3.1/nV5-DEST
  Backbone manufacturer: Invitrogen
  Backbone size w/o insert (bp): 7136
  Vector type: Mammalian Expression
  Selectable markers: G418
Growth in bacteria
  Bacterial resistance: Ampicillin, 100 μg/mL
  Growth temperature: 37°C
  Growth strain: DH5alpha
  Copy number: Unknown
Gene/Insert
  Gene/Insert name: pcDNA3.1/nV5-DEST-beta catenin (alt name: beta catenin)
  Species: M. musculus (mouse)
  Mutation: T3I
  Entrez Gene: Ctnnb1 (a.k.a. Bfc, Catnb, Mesc)
  Promoter: CMV
  Tag / fusion protein: V5 (N terminal on insert)
  Cloning method: Gateway Cloning
  Sequencing primers: 5′ CMV-F
Terms and licenses: Academic/Nonprofit Terms; Industry Terms: Not Available to Industry
How to cite: pcDNA3.1/nV5-DEST-beta catenin was a gift from Valeri Vasioukhin (Addgene plasmid # 20140 ; http://n2t.net/addgene:20140 ; RRID:Addgene_20140)
